Addgene plasmid #77512: DTYMK gRNA (BRDN0001148632)
Purpose: 3rd generation lentiviral gRNA plasmid targeting human DTYMK
Depositing lab: John Doench & David Root. Depositing organization: Broad Institute. Publication: Optimized sgRNA design to maximize activity and minimize off-target effects of CRISPR-Cas9. Doench JG, Fusi N, Sullender M, Hegde M, Vaimberg EW, Donovan KF, Smith I, Tothova Z, Wilen C, Orchard R, Virgin HW, Listgarten J, Root DE. Nat Biotechnol. 2016 Jan 18. doi: 10.1038/nbt.3437. PubMed 26780180.
Backbone
  Vector backbone: lentiGuide-Puro
  Backbone manufacturer: Zhang Lab (Addgene plasmid # 52963)
  Vector type: Mammalian Expression, Lentiviral, CRISPR
  Selectable markers: Puromycin
Growth in bacteria
  Bacterial resistance: Ampicillin, 100 μg/mL
  Growth temperature: 37°C
  Growth strain: DH5alpha
  Copy number: High Copy
Gene/Insert
  Gene/Insert name: DTYMK (alt names: DTYMK; NM_001165031.1)
  gRNA/shRNA sequence: AAGTGACGTGGAGGATCACT
  Species: H. sapiens (human)
  Entrez Gene: DTYMK (a.k.a. CDC8, PP3731, TMPK, TYMK)
  Promoter: hU6
  Cloning method: Unknown
  Sequencing primers: 5′ U6-F; 3′ pS2-R
Terms and licenses: Academic/Nonprofit Terms; Industry Terms: Not Available to Industry
Depositor comments: The gRNA was designed to target the following Genbank reference sequence(s): NM_001165031.1,NM_012145.3. Note that this plasmid does NOT contain Cas9. It should be used in conjunction with lentiCas9-Blast (Addgene #52962) or otherwise with cell lines already expressing Cas9. Browse the full kinome gRNA library at http://www.addgene.org/pooled-library/broadgpp-human-kinome/ or visit http://www.broadinstitute.org/rnai/public/ for detailed protocols and information.
How to cite: DTYMK gRNA (BRDN0001148632) was a gift from John Doench & David Root (Addgene plasmid # 77512 ; http://n2t.net/addgene:77512 ; RRID:Addgene_77512)
