[The description below was written by a language model from this plasmid's Addgene catalogue record and pLannotate feature annotations shown in this document.]
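Description:
DTYMK gRNA (BRDN0001148632) is a third-generation lentiviral single-guide RNA plasmid built on the lentiGuide-Puro backbone, carrying one guide designed against human DTYMK (also known as TMPK, TYMK or CDC8). It belongs to a set of guides making up a human kinome gRNA library. In bacteria the roughly 8.3 kb plasmid is maintained through a high-copy ColE1/pUC-type origin and selected with ampicillin via the β-lactamase gene. An f1 origin, SV40 origin, and remnants of a lac/T7/T3 cloning region are also annotated in the backbone.

The lentiviral transfer cassette begins with an RSV promoter fused to a truncated HIV-1 5' LTR, which allows Tat-independent production of the genomic RNA. This is followed by the Ψ packaging signal with a partial gag sequence and the Rev response element for Rev-dependent nuclear export. Downstream, a human U6 RNA polymerase III promoter drives the DTYMK-targeting spacer joined to the Streptococcus pyogenes Cas9 guide RNA scaffold. A cPPT/CTS element comes next, to aid nuclear import of the provirus. A separate EF-1α core promoter with its intron A expresses puromycin N-acetyltransferase, so transduced mammalian cells can be selected with puromycin, and a WPRE enhances transcript expression. The cassette ends in a self-inactivating ΔU3 3' LTR, followed by an SV40 polyadenylation signal.

The plasmid does not encode Cas9. It is meant to be packaged into lentivirus and delivered to cells that already express S. pyogenes Cas9, or used alongside a separate Cas9 lentiviral vector, to disrupt DTYMK in knockout experiments.
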