Features (pLannotate 1.2.2; 29 found; start..end, strand, type, name):
     14..80      +  CDS            small t antigen (fragment): SV40 (simian virus 40) small t antigen
    106..317     +  promoter       EF-1α core promoter: core promoter for human elongation factor EF-1α
    318..1256    +  intron         EF-1α intron A: intron upstream of the start codon of human EF-1α
   1278..1877    +  CDS            PuroR (fragment): puromycin N-acetyltransferase; pac from Streptomyces; confers resistance to puromycin
   1893..2481    +  misc_feature   WPRE: woodchuck hepatitis virus posttranscriptional regulatory element
   2532..2551    +  misc_feature   cPPT/CTS (fragment): central polypurine tract and central termination sequence of HIV-1
   2553..2786    +  LTR            3' LTR (ΔU3): self-inactivating 3' long terminal repeat (LTR) from HIV-1
   2864..2985    +  polyA_signal   SV40 poly(A) signal: SV40 polyadenylation signal
   3025..3160    +  rep_origin     SV40 ori: SV40 origin of replication
   3181..3199    -  promoter       T7 promoter: promoter for bacteriophage T7 RNA polymerase
   3207..3362    +  CDS            lacZα (fragment): LacZα fragment of β-galactosidase; lacZ fragment
   3367..3795    +  rep_origin     f1 ori (sequence partly withheld): f1 bacteriophage origin of replication; arrow indicates direction of (+) strand synthesis
   3848..3952    +  promoter       AmpR promoter: bla
   3953..4813    +  CDS            AmpR: β-lactamase; bla; confers resistance to ampicillin, carbenicillin, and related antibiotics
   4984..5572    +  rep_origin     ori: high-copy-number ColE1/pMB1/pBR322/pUC origin of replication
   5755..5847    +  CDS            lacI (fragment): lac repressor; lacI; The lac repressor binds to the lac operator to inhibit transcription in E. coli. This inhibition can be relieved by adding lactose or isopropyl-β-D-thiogalactopyranoside (IPTG).
   5860..5881    +  protein_bind   CAP binding site: CAP binding activates transcription in the presence of cAMP. E. coli catabolite activator protein
   5896..5926    +  promoter       lac promoter: promoter for the E. coli lac operon
   5934..5950    +  protein_bind   lac operator: The lac repressor binds to the lac operator to inhibit transcription in E. coli. This inhibition can be relieved by adding lactose or isopropyl-β-D-thiogalactopyranoside (IPTG). lac repressor encoded by lacI
   5995..6013    +  promoter       T3 promoter: promoter for bacteriophage T3 RNA polymerase
   6041..6267    +  promoter       RSV promoter: Rous sarcoma virus enhancer/promoter
   6268..6448    +  LTR            5' LTR (truncated): truncated 5' long terminal repeat (LTR) from HIV-1
   6495..6620    +  misc_feature   HIV-1 Ψ: packaging signal of human immunodeficiency virus type 1
   6604..6967    +  CDS            HIV-1 gag (fragment): gag protein from human immunodeficiency virus 1; gag
   7113..7346    +  misc_feature   RRE: The Rev response element (RRE) of HIV-1 allows for Rev-dependent mRNA export from the nucleus to the cytoplasm.
   7723..7749    +  CDS            Rev (fragment): human immunodeficiency virus 1 (HIV-1) Rev protein; rev; enhances nuclear export of unspliced and incompletely spliced viral mRNAs
   7753..7993    +  promoter       U6 promoter: RNA polymerase III promoter for human U6 snRNA
   8023..8098    +  misc_RNA       gRNA scaffold: guide RNA scaffold for the Streptococcus pyogenes CRISPR/Cas9 system
   8154..8271    +  misc_feature   cPPT/CTS: central polypurine tract and central termination sequence of HIV-1
>Addgene plasmid #77512 | DTYMK gRNA (BRDN0001148632) | addgene full sequence | sequence record 187906 | Addgene Assembled Sequence
CCCGGGTGCAAAGATGGATAAAGTTTTAAACAGAGAGGAATCTTTGCAGCTAATGGACCTTCTAGGTCTT
GAAAGGAGTGGGAATTGGCTCCGGTGCCCGTCAGTGGGCAGAGCGCACATCGCCCACAGTCCCCGAGAAG
TTGGGGGGAGGGGTCGGCAATTGATCCGGTGCCTAGAGAAGGTGGCGCGGGGTAAACTGGGAAAGTGATG
TCGTGTACTGGCTCCGCCTTTTTCCCGAGGGTGGGGGAGAACCGTATATAAGTGCAGTAGTCGCCGTGAA
CGTTCTTTTTCGCAACGGGTTTGCCGCCAGAACACAGGTAAGTGCCGTGTGTGGTTCCCGCGGGCCTGGC
CTCTTTACGGGTTATGGCCCTTGCGTGCCTTGAATTACTTCCACCTGGCTGCAGTACGTGATTCTTGATC
CCGAGCTTCGGGTTGGAAGTGGGTGGGAGAGTTCGAGGCCTTGCGCTTAAGGAGCCCCTTCGCCTCGTGC
TTGAGTTGAGGCCTGGCCTGGGCGCTGGGGCCGCCGCGTGCGAATCTGGTGGCACCTTCGCGCCTGTCTC
GCTGCTTTCGATAAGTCTCTAGCCATTTAAAATTTTTGATGACCTGCTGCGACGCTTTTTTTCTGGCAAG
ATAGTCTTGTAAATGCGGGCCAAGATCTGCACACTGGTATTTCGGTTTTTGGGGCCGCGGGCGGCGACGG
GGCCCGTGCGTCCCAGCGCACATGTTCGGCGAGGCGGGGCCTGCGAGCGCGGCCACCGAGAATCGGACGG
GGGTAGTCTCAAGCTGGCCGGCCTGCTCTGGTGCCTGGCCTCGCGCCGCCGTGTATCGCCCCGCCCTGGG
CGGCAAGGCTGGCCCGGTCGGCACCAGTTGCGTGAGCGGAAAGATGGCCGCTTCCCGGCCCTGCTGCAGG
GAGCTCAAAATGGAGGACGCGGCGCTCGGGAGAGCGGGCGGGTGAGTCACCCACACAAAGGAAAAGGGCC
TTTCCGTCCTCAGCCGTCGCTTCATGTGACTCCACGGAGTACCGGGCGCCGTCCAGGCACCTCGATTAGT
TCTCGAGCTTTTGGAGTACGTCGTCTTTAGGTTGGGGGGAGGGGTTTTATGCGATGGAGTTTCCCCACAC
TGAGTGGGTGGAGACTGAAGTTAGGCCAGCTTGGCACTTGATGTAATTCTCCTTGGAATTTGCCCTTTTT
GAGTTTGGATCTTGGTTCATTCTCAAGCCTCAGACAGTGGTTCAAAGTTTTTTTCTTCCATTTCAGGTGT
CGTGACGTACGGCCACCATGACCGAGTACAAGCCCACGGTGCGCCTCGCCACCCGCGACGACGTCCCCAG
GGCCGTACGCACCCTCGCCGCCGCGTTCGCCGACTACCCCGCCACGCGCCACACCGTCGATCCGGACCGC
CACATCGAGCGGGTCACCGAGCTGCAAGAACTCTTCCTCACGCGCGTCGGGCTCGACATCGGCAAGGTGT
GGGTCGCGGACGACGGCGCCGCCGTGGCGGTCTGGACCACGCCGGAGAGCGTCGAAGCGGGGGCGGTGTT
CGCCGAGATCGGCCCGCGCATGGCCGAGTTGAGCGGTTCCCGGCTGGCCGCGCAGCAACAGATGGAAGGC
CTCCTGGCGCCGCACCGGCCCAAGGAGCCCGCGTGGTTCCTGGCCACCGTCGGAGTCTCGCCCGACCACC
AGGGCAAGGGTCTGGGCAGCGCCGTCGTGCTCCCCGGAGTGGAGGCGGCCGAGCGCGCCGGGGTGCCCGC
CTTCCTGGAGACCTCCGCGCCCCGCAACCTCCCCTTCTACGAGCGGCTCGGCTTCACCGTCACCGCCGAC
GTCGAGGTGCCCGAAGGACCGCGCACCTGGTGCATGACCCGCAAGCCCGGTGCCTGAACGCGTTAAGTCG
ACAATCAACCTCTGGATTACAAAATTTGTGAAAGATTGACTGGTATTCTTAACTATGTTGCTCCTTTTAC
GCTATGTGGATACGCTGCTTTAATGCCTTTGTATCATGCTATTGCTTCCCGTATGGCTTTCATTTTCTCC
TCCTTGTATAAATCCTGGTTGCTGTCTCTTTATGAGGAGTTGTGGCCCGTTGTCAGGCAACGTGGCGTGG
TGTGCACTGTGTTTGCTGACGCAACCCCCACTGGTTGGGGCATTGCCACCACCTGTCAGCTCCTTTCCGG
GACTTTCGCTTTCCCCCTCCCTATTGCCACGGCGGAACTCATCGCCGCCTGCCTTGCCCGCTGCTGGACA
GGGGCTCGGCTGTTGGGCACTGACAATTCCGTGGTGTTGTCGGGGAAATCATCGTCCTTTCCTTGGCTGC
TCGCCTGTGTTGCCACCTGGATTCTGCGCGGGACGTCCTTCTGCTACGTCCCTTCGGCCCTCAATCCAGC
GGACCTTCCTTCCCGCGGCCTGCTGCCGGCTCTGCGGCCTCTTCCGCGTCTTCGCCTTCGCCCTCAGACG
AGTCGGATCTCCCTTTGGGCCGCCTCCCCGCGTCGACTTTAAGACCAATGACTTACAAGGCAGCTGTAGA
TCTTAGCCACTTTTTAAAAGAAAAGGGGGGACTGGAAGGGCTAATTCACTCCCAACGAAGACAAGATCTG
CTTTTTGCTTGTACTGGGTCTCTCTGGTTAGACCAGATCTGAGCCTGGGAGCTCTCTGGCTAACTAGGGA
ACCCACTGCTTAAGCCTCAATAAAGCTTGCCTTGAGTGCTTCAAGTAGTGTGTGCCCGTCTGTTGTGTGA
CTCTGGTAACTAGAGATCCCTCAGACCCTTTTAGTCAGTGTGGAAAATCTCTAGCAGTACGTATAGTAGT
TCATGTCATCTTATTATTCAGTATTTATAACTTGCAAAGAAATGAATATCAGAGAGTGAGAGGAACTTGT
TTATTGCAGCTTATAATGGTTACAAATAAAGCAATAGCATCACAAATTTCACAAATAAAGCATTTTTTTC
ACTGCATTCTAGTTGTGGTTTGTCCAAACTCATCAATGTATCTTATCATGTCTGGCTCTAGCTATCCCGC
CCCTAACTCCGCCCATCCCGCCCCTAACTCCGCCCAGTTCCGCCCATTCTCCGCCCCATGGCTGACTAAT
TTTTTTTATTTATGCAGAGGCCGAGGCCGCCTCGGCCTCTGAGCTATTCCAGAAGTAGTGAGGAGGCTTT
TTTGGAGGCCTAGGGACGTACCCAATTCGCCCTATAGTGAGTCGTATTACGCGCGCTCACTGGCCGTCGT
TTTACAACGTCGTGACTGGGAAAACCCTGGCGTTACCCAACTTAATCGCCTTGCAGCACATCCCCCTTTC
GCCAGCTGGCGTAATAGCGAAGAGGCCCGCACCGATCGCCCTTCCCAACAGTTGCGCAGCCTGAATGGCG
AATGGG
[124 nt withheld, positions 3367-3490]
C
[91 nt withheld, positions 3492-3582]
A
[49 nt withheld, positions 3584-3632]
CCTTTGACGTTGGAGTCCACGTTCTTT
[37 nt withheld, positions 3660-3696]
ACCCTATCTCGGTCTATTCTTTTGATTTATAAGGGATTTTGCCGATTTCGGCCTATTGGTTAAAAAATGA
GCTGATTTAACAAAAATTTAACGCGAATTTTAACAAAATATTAACGCTTACAATTTAGGTGGCACTTTTC
GGGGAAATGTGCGCGGAACCCCTATTTGTTTATTTTTCTAAATACATTCAAATATGTATCCGCTCATGAG
ACAATAACCCTGATAAATGCTTCAATAATATTGAAAAAGGAAGAGTATGAGTATTCAACATTTCCGTGTC
GCCCTTATTCCCTTTTTTGCGGCATTTTGCCTTCCTGTTTTTGCTCACCCAGAAACGCTGGTGAAAGTAA
AAGATGCTGAAGATCAGTTGGGTGCACGAGTGGGTTACATCGAACTGGATCTCAACAGCGGTAAGATCCT
TGAGAGTTTTCGCCCCGAAGAACGTTTTCCAATGATGAGCACTTTTAAAGTTCTGCTATGTGGCGCGGTA
TTATCCCGTATTGACGCCGGGCAAGAGCAACTCGGTCGCCGCATACACTATTCTCAGAATGACTTGGTTG
AGTACTCACCAGTCACAGAAAAGCATCTTACGGATGGCATGACAGTAAGAGAATTATGCAGTGCTGCCAT
AACCATGAGTGATAACACTGCGGCCAACTTACTTCTGACAACGATCGGAGGACCGAAGGAGCTAACCGCT
TTTTTGCACAACATGGGGGATCATGTAACTCGCCTTGATCGTTGGGAACCGGAGCTGAATGAAGCCATAC
CAAACGACGAGCGTGACACCACGATGCCTGTAGCAATGGCAACAACGTTGCGCAAACTATTAACTGGCGA
ACTACTTACTCTAGCTTCCCGGCAACAATTAATAGACTGGATGGAGGCGGATAAAGTTGCAGGACCACTT
CTGCGCTCGGCCCTTCCGGCTGGCTGGTTTATTGCTGATAAATCTGGAGCCGGTGAGCGTGGGTCTCGCG
GTATCATTGCAGCACTGGGGCCAGATGGTAAGCCCTCCCGTATCGTAGTTATCTACACGACGGGGAGTCA
GGCAACTATGGATGAACGAAATAGACAGATCGCTGAGATAGGTGCCTCACTGATTAAGCATTGGTAACTG
TCAGACCAAGTTTACTCATATATACTTTAGATTGATTTAAAACTTCATTTTTAATTTAAAAGGATCTAGG
TGAAGATCCTTTTTGATAATCTCATGACCAAAATCCCTTAACGTGAGTTTTCGTTCCACTGAGCGTCAGA
CCCCGTAGAAAAGATCAAAGGATCTTCTTGAGATCCTTTTTTTCTGCGCGTAATCTGCTGCTTGCAAACA
AAAAAACCACCGCTACCAGCGGTGGTTTGTTTGCCGGATCAAGAGCTACCAACTCTTTTTCCGAAGGTAA
CTGGCTTCAGCAGAGCGCAGATACCAAATACTGTTCTTCTAGTGTAGCCGTAGTTAGGCCACCACTTCAA
GAACTCTGTAGCACCGCCTACATACCTCGCTCTGCTAATCCTGTTACCAGTGGCTGCTGCCAGTGGCGAT
AAGTCGTGTCTTACCGGGTTGGACTCAAGACGATAGTTACCGGATAAGGCGCAGCGGTCGGGCTGAACGG
GGGGTTCGTGCACACAGCCCAGCTTGGAGCGAACGACCTACACCGAACTGAGATACCTACAGCGTGAGCT
ATGAGAAAGCGCCACGCTTCCCGAAGGGAGAAAGGCGGACAGGTATCCGGTAAGCGGCAGGGTCGGAACA
GGAGAGCGCACGAGGGAGCTTCCAGGGGGAAACGCCTGGTATCTTTATAGTCCTGTCGGGTTTCGCCACC
TCTGACTTGAGCGTCGATTTTTGTGATGCTCGTCAGGGGGGCGGAGCCTATGGAAAAACGCCAGCAACGC
GGCCTTTTTACGGTTCCTGGCCTTTTGCTGGCCTTTTGCTCACATGTTCTTTCCTGCGTTATCCCCTGAT
TCTGTGGATAACCGTATTACCGCCTTTGAGTGAGCTGATACCGCTCGCCGCAGCCGAACGACCGAGCGCA
GCGAGTCAGTGAGCGAGGAAGCGGAAGAGCGCCCAATACGCAAACCGCCTCTCCCCGCGCGTTGGCCGAT
TCATTAATGCAGCTGGCACGACAGGTTTCCCGACTGGAAAGCGGGCAGTGAGCGCAACGCAATTAATGTG
AGTTAGCTCACTCATTAGGCACCCCAGGCTTTACACTTTATGCTTCCGGCTCGTATGTTGTGTGGAATTG
TGAGCGGATAACAATTTCACACAGGAAACAGCTATGACCATGATTACGCCAAGCGCGCAATTAACCCTCA
CTAAAGGGAACAAAAGCTGGAGCTGCAAGCTTAATGTAGTCTTATGCAATACTCTTGTAGTCTTGCAACA
TGGTAACGATGAGTTAGCAACATGCCTTACAAGGAGAGAAAAAGCACCGTGCATGCCGATTGGTGGAAGT
AAGGTGGTACGATCGTGCCTTATTAGGAAGGCAACAGACGGGTCTGACATGGATTGGACGAACCACTGAA
TTGCCGCATTGCAGAGATATTGTATTTAAGTGCCTAGCTCGATACATAAACGGGTCTCTCTGGTTAGACC
AGATCTGAGCCTGGGAGCTCTCTGGCTAACTAGGGAACCCACTGCTTAAGCCTCAATAAAGCTTGCCTTG
AGTGCTTCAAGTAGTGTGTGCCCGTCTGTTGTGTGACTCTGGTAACTAGAGATCCCTCAGACCCTTTTAG
TCAGTGTGGAAAATCTCTAGCAGTGGCGCCCGAACAGGGACTTGAAAGCGAAAGGGAAACCAGAGGAGCT
CTCTCGACGCAGGACTCGGCTTGCTGAAGCGCGCACGGCAAGAGGCGAGGGGCGGCGACTGGTGAGTACG
CCAAAAATTTTGACTAGCGGAGGCTAGAAGGAGAGAGATGGGTGCGAGAGCGTCAGTATTAAGCGGGGGA
GAATTAGATCGCGATGGGAAAAAATTCGGTTAAGGCCAGGGGGAAAGAAAAAATATAAATTAAAACATAT
AGTATGGGCAAGCAGGGAGCTAGAACGATTCGCAGTTAATCCTGGCCTGTTAGAAACATCAGAAGGCTGT
AGACAAATACTGGGACAGCTACAACCATCCCTTCAGACAGGATCAGAAGAACTTAGATCATTATATAATA
CAGTAGCAACCCTCTATTGTGTGCATCAAAGGATAGAGATAAAAGACACCAAGGAAGCTTTAGACAAGAT
AGAGGAAGAGCAAAACAAAAGTAAGACCACCGCACAGCAAGCGGCCGCTGATCTTCAGACCTGGAGGAGG
AGATATGAGGGACAATTGGAGAAGTGAATTATATAAATATAAAGTAGTAAAAATTGAACCATTAGGAGTA
GCACCCACCAAGGCAAAGAGAAGAGTGGTGCAGAGAGAAAAAAGAGCAGTGGGAATAGGAGCTTTGTTCC
TTGGGTTCTTGGGAGCAGCAGGAAGCACTATGGGCGCAGCGTCAATGACGCTGACGGTACAGGCCAGACA
ATTATTGTCTGGTATAGTGCAGCAGCAGAACAATTTGCTGAGGGCTATTGAGGCGCAACAGCATCTGTTG
CAACTCACAGTCTGGGGCATCAAGCAGCTCCAGGCAAGAATCCTGGCTGTGGAAAGATACCTAAAGGATC
AACAGCTCCTGGGGATTTGGGGTTGCTCTGGAAAACTCATTTGCACCACTGCTGTGCCTTGGAATGCTAG
TTGGAGTAATAAATCTCTGGAACAGATTTGGAATCACACGACCTGGATGGAGTGGGACAGAGAAATTAAC
AATTACACAAGCTTAATACACTCCTTAATTGAAGAATCGCAAAACCAGCAAGAAAAGAATGAACAAGAAT
TATTGGAATTAGATAAATGGGCAAGTTTGTGGAATTGGTTTAACATAACAAATTGGCTGTGGTATATAAA
ATTATTCATAATGATAGTAGGAGGCTTGGTAGGTTTAAGAATAGTTTTTGCTGTACTTTCTATAGTGAAT
AGAGTTAGGCAGGGATATTCACCATTATCGTTTCAGACCCACCTCCCAACCCCGAGGGGACCCAGAGAGG
GCCTATTTCCCATGATTCCTTCATATTTGCATATACGATACAAGGCTGTTAGAGAGATAATTAGAATTAA
TTTGACTGTAAACACAAAGATATTAGTACAAAATACGTGACGTAGAAAGTAATAATTTCTTGGGTAGTTT
GCAGTTTTAAAATTATGTTTTAAAATGGACTATCATATGCTTACCGTAACTTGAAAGTATTTCGATTTCT
TGGCTTTATATATCTTGTGGAAAGGACGAAACACCGAAGTGACGTGGAGGATCACTGTTTTAGAGCTAGA
AATAGCAAGTTAAAATAAGGCTAGTCCGTTATCAACTTGAAAAAGTGGCACCGAGTCGGTGCTTTTTTAA
GCTTGGCGTAACTAGATCTTGAGACAAATGGCAGTATTCATCCACAATTTTAAAAGAAAAGGGGGGATTG
GGGGGTACAGTGCAGGGGAAAGAATAGTAGACATAATAGCAACAGACATACAAACTAAAGAATTACAAAA
ACAAATTACAAAAATTCAAAATTTTCGGGTTTATTACAGGGACAGCAGAGATCCACTTTGGCGCCGGCTC
GAGGGGG
