>Addgene plasmid #77512 | DTYMK gRNA (BRDN0001148632) | depositor partial sequence | sequence record 144972 | Target Sequence
AAGTGACGTGGAGGATCACT
