>Addgene plasmid #77512 | DTYMK gRNA (BRDN0001148632) | addgene partial sequence | sequence record 187905 | hU6-F
TAGAAAGTAATAATTTCTTGGGTAGTTTGCAGTTTTAAAATTATGTTTTAAAATGGACTATCATATGCTT
ACCGTAACTTGAAAGTATTTCGATTTCTTGGCTTTATATATCTTGTGGAAAGGACGAAACACCGAAGTGA
CGTGGAGGATCACTGTTTTAGAGCTAGAAATAGCAAGTTAAAATAAGGCTAGTCCGTTATCAACTTGAAA
AAGTGGCACCGAGTCGGTGCTTTTTTAAGCTTGGCGTAACTAGATCTTGAGACAAATGGCAGTATTCATC
CACAATTTTAAAAGAAAAGGGGGGATTGGGGGGTACAGTGCAGGGGAAAGAATAGTAGACATAATAGCAA
CAGACATACAAACTAAAGAATTACAAAAACAAATTACAAAAATTCAAAATTTTCGGGTTTATTACAGGGA
CAGCAGAGATCCACTTTGGCGCCGGCTCGAGGGGGCCCGGGTGCAAAGATGGATAAAGTTTTAAACAGAG
AGGAATCTTTGCAGCTAATGGACCTTCTAGGTCTTGAAAGGAGTGGGAATTGGCTCCGGTGCCCGTCAGT
GGGCAGAGCG
